>Addgene plasmid #136789 | pEBTet-SNAP-HsSAS6 | depositor full sequence | sequence record 264012 | Full Sequence
TTGTACAAAGTGGTGATGGCAGCTAGCGGCGCGCCCGGCCGCTCGAGTCTAGAGGGCCCGTTTAAACCCG
CTGATCAGCCTCGACTGTGCCTTCTAGTTGCCAGCCATCTGTTGTTTGCCCCTCCCCCGTGCCTTCCTTG
ACCCTGGAAGGTGCCACTCCCACTGTCCTTTCCTAATAAAATGAGGAAATTGCATCGCATTGTCTGAGTA
GGTGTCATTCTATTCTGGGGGGTGGGGTGGGGCAGGACAGCAAGGGGGAGGATTGGGAAGACAATAGCAG
GCTAGAGGATCGATCCCCGCCCCGGACGAACTAAACCTGACTACGACATCTCTGCCCCTTCTTCGCGGGG
CAGTGCATGTAATCCCTTCAGTTGGTTGGTACAACTTGCCAACTGGGCCCTGTTCCACATGTGACACGGG
GGGGGACCAAACACAAAGGGGTTCTCTGACTGTAGTTGACATCCTTATAAATGGATGTGCACATTTGCCA
ACACTGAGTGGCTTTCATCCTGGAGCAGACTTTGCAGTCTGTGGACTGCAACACAACATTGCCTTTATGT
GTAACTCTTGGCTGAAGCTCTTACACCAATGCTGGGGGACATGTACCTCCCAGGGGCCCAGGAAGACTAC
GGGAGGCTACACCAACGTCAATCAGAGGGGCCTGTGTAGCTACCGATAAGCGGACCCTCAAGAGGGCATT
AGCAATAGTGTTTATAAGGCCCCCTTGTTAACCCTAAACGGGTAGCATATGCTTCCCGGGTAGTAGTATA
TACTATCCAGACTAACCCTAATTCAATAGCATATGTTACCCAACGGGAAGCATATGCTATCGAATTAGGG
TTAGTAAAAGGGTCCTAAGGAACAGCGATATCTCCCACCCCATGAGCTGTCACGGTTTTATTTACATGGG
GTCAGGATTCCACGAGGGTAGTGAACCATTTTAGTCACAAGGGCAGTGGCTGAAGATCAAGGAGCGGGCA
GTGAACTCTCCTGAATCTTCGCCTGCTTCTTCATTCTCCTTCGTTTAGCTAATAGAATAACTGCTGAGTT
GTGAACAGTAAGGTGTATGTGAGGTGCTCGAAAACAAGGTTTCAGGTGACGCCCCCAGAATAAAATTTGG
ACGGGGGGTTCAGTGGTGGCATTGTGCTATGACACCAATATAACCCTCACAAACCCCTTGGGCAATAAAT
ACTAGTGTAGGAATGAAACATTCTGAATATCTTTAACAATAGAAATCCATGGGGTGGGGACAAGCCGTAA
AGACTGGATGTCCATCTCACACGAATTTATGGCTATGGGCAACACATAATCCTAGTGCAATATGATACTG
GGGTTATTAAGATGTGTCCCAGGCAGGGACCAAGACAGGTGAACCATGTTGTTACACTCTATTTGTAACA
AGGGGAAAGAGAGTGGACGCCGACAGCAGCGGACTCCACTGGTTGTCTCTAACACCCCCGAAAATTAAAC
GGGGCTCCACGCCAATGGGGCCCATAAACAAAGACAAGTGGCCACTCTTTTTTTTGAAATTGTGGAGTGG
GGGCACGCGTCAGCCCCCACACGCCGCCCTGCGGTTTTGGACTGTAAAATAAGGGTGTAATAACTTGGCT
GATTGTAACCCCGCTAACCACTGCGGTCAAACCACTTGCCCACAAAACCACTAATGGCACCCCGGGGAAT
ACCTGCATAAGTAGGTGGGCGGGCCAAGATAGGGGCGCGATTGCTGCGATCTGGAGGACAAATTACACAC
ACTTGCGCCTGAGCGCCAAGCACAGGGTTGTTGGTCCTCATATTCACGAGGTCGCTGAGAGCACGGTGGG
CTAATGTTGCCATGGGTAGCATATACTACCCAAATATCTGGATAGCATATGCTATCCTAATCTATATCTG
GGTAGCATAGGCTATCCTAATCTATATCTGGGTAGCATATGCTATCCTAATCTATATCTGGGTAGTATAT
GCTATCCTAATTTATATCTGGGTAGCATAGGCTATCCTAATCTATATCTGGGTAGCATATGCTATCCTAA
TCTATATCTGGGTAGTATATGCTATCCTAATCTGTATCCGGGTAGCATATGCTATCCTAATAGAGATTAG
GGTAGTATATGCTATCCTAATTTATATCTGGGTAGCATATACTACCCAAATATCTGGATAGCATATGCTA
TCCTAATCTATATCTGGGTAGCATATGCTATCCTAATCTATATCTGGGTAGCATAGGCTATCCTAATCTA
TATCTGGGTAGCATATGCTATCCTAATCTATATCTGGGTAGTATATGCTATCCTAATTTATATCTGGGTA
GCATAGGCTATCCTAATCTATATCTGGGTAGCATATGCTATCCTAATCTATATCTGGGTAGTATATGCTA
TCCTAATCTGTATCCGGGTAGCATATGCTATCCTCATGCATATACAGTCAGCATATGATACCCAGTAGTA
GAGTGGGAGTGCTATCCTTTGCATATGCCGCCACCTCCCAAGGGGGCGTGAATTTTCGCTGCTTGTCCTT
TTCCTGCTGGTTGCTCCCATTCTTAGGTGAATTTAAGGAGGCCAGGCTAAAGCCGTCGCATGTCTGATTG
CTCACCAGGTAAATGTCGCTAATGTTTTCCAACGCGAGAAGGTGTTGAGCGCGGAGCTGAGTGACGTGAC
AACATGGGTATGCCCAATTGCCCCATGTTGGGAGGACGAAAATGGTGACAAGACAGATGGCCAGAAATAC
ACCAACAGCACGCATGATGTCTACTGGGGATTTATTCTTTAGTGCGGGGGAATACACGGCTTTTAATACG
ATTGAGGGCGTCTCCTAACAAGTTACATCACTCCTGCCCTTCCTCACCCTCATCTCCATCACCTCCTTCA
TCTCCGTCATCTCCGTCATCACCCTCCGCGGCAGCCCCTTCCACCATAGGTGGAAACCAGGGAGGCAAAT
CTACTCCATCGTCAAAGCTGCACACAGTCACCCTGATATTGCAGGTAGGAGCGGGCTTTGTCATAACAAG
GTCCTTAATCGCATCCTTCAAAACCTCAGCAAATATATGAGTTTGTAAAAAGACCATGAAATAACAGACA
ATGGACTCCCTTAGCGGGCCAGGTTGTGGGCCGGGTCCAGGGGCCATTCCAAAGGGGAGACGACTCAATG
GTGTAAGACGACATTGTGGAATAGCAAGGGCAGTTCCTCGCCTTAGGTTGTAAAGGGAGGTCTTACTACC
TCCATATACGAACACACCGGCGACCCAAGTTCCTTCGTCGGTAGTCCTTTCTACGTGACTCCTAGCCAGG
AGAGCTCTTAAACCTTCTGCAATGTTCTCAAATTTCGGGTTGGAACCTCCTTGACCACGATGCTTTTCCA
AACCACCCTCCTTTTTTGCGCCCTGCCTCCATCACCCTGACCCCGGGGTCCAGTGCTTGGGCCTTCTCCT
GGGTCATCTGCGGGGCCCTGCTCTATCGCTCCCGGGGGCACGTCAGGCTCACCATCTGGGCCACCTTCTT
GGTGGTATTCAAAATAATCGGCTTCCCCTACAGGGTGGAAAAATGGCCTTCTACCTGGAGGGGGCCTGCG
CGGTGGAGACCCGGATGATGATGACTGACTACTGGGACTCCTGGGCCTCTTTTCTCCACGTCCACGACCT
CTCCCCCTGGCTCTTTCACGACTTCCCCCCCTGGCTCTTTCACGTCCTCTACCCCGGCGGCCTCCACTAC
CTCCTCGACCCCGGCCTCCACTACCTCCTCGACCCCGGCCTCCACTGCCTCCTCGACCCCGGCCTCCACC
TCCTGCTCCTGCCCCTCCTGCTCCTGCCCCTCCTCCTGCTCCTGCCCCTCCTGCCCCTCCTGCTCCTGCC
CCTCCTGCCCCTCCTGCTCCTGCCCCTCCTGCCCCTCCTGCTCCTGCCCCTCCTGCCCCTCCTCCTGCTC
CTGCCCCTCCTGCCCCTCCTCCTGCTCCTGCCCCTCCTGCCCCTCCTGCTCCTGCCCCTCCTGCCCCTCC
TGCTCCTGCCCCTCCTGCCCCTCCTGCTCCTGCCCCTCCTGCTCCTGCCCCTCCTGCTCCTGCCCCTCCT
GCTCCTGCCCCTCCTGCCCCTCCTGCCCCTCCTCCTGCTCCTGCCCCTCCTGCTCCTGCCCCTCCTGCCC
CTCCTGCCCCTCCTGCTCCTGCCCCTCCTCCTGCTCCTGCCCCTCCTGCCCCTCCTGCCCCTCCTCCTGC
TCCTGCCCCTCCTGCCCCTCCTCCTGCTCCTGCCCCTCCTCCTGCTCCTGCCCCTCCTGCCCCTCCTGCC
CCTCCTCCTGCTCCTGCCCCTCCTGCCCCTCCTCCTGCTCCTGCCCCTCCTCCTGCTCCTGCCCCTCCTG
CCCCTCCTGCCCCTCCTCCTGCTCCTGCCCCTCCTCCTGCTCCTGCCCCTCCTGCCCCTCCTGCCCCTCC
TGCCCCTCCTCCTGCTCCTGCCCCTCCTCCTGCTCCTGCCCCTCCTGCTCCTGCCCCTCCCGCTCCTGCT
CCTGCTCCTGTTCCACCGTGGGTCCCTTTGCAGCCAATGCAACTTGGACGTTTTTGGGGTCTCCGGACAC
CATCTCTATGTCTTGGCCCTGATCCTGAGCCGCCCGGGGCTCCTGGTCTTCCGCCTCCTCGTCCTCGTCC
TCTTCCCCGTCCTCGTCCATGGTTATCACCCCCTCTTCTTTGAGGTCCACTGCCGCCGGAGCCTTCTGGT
CCAGATGTGTCTCCCTTCTCTCCTAGGCCATTTCCAGGTCCTGTACCTGGCCCCTCGTCAGACATGATTC
ACACTAAAAGAGATCAATAGACATCTTTATTAGACGACGCTCAGTGAATACAGGGAGTGCAGACTCCTGC
CCCCTCCAACAGCCCCCCCACCCTCATCCCCTTCATGGTCGCTGTCAGACAGATCCAGGTCTGAAAATTC
CCCATCCTCCGAACCATCCTCGTCCTCATCACCAATTACTCGCAGCCCGGAAAACTCCCGCTGAACATCC
TCAAGATTTGCGTCCTGAGCCTCAAGCCAGGCCTCAAATTCCTCGTCCCCCTTTTTGCTGGACGGTAGGG
ATGGGGATTCTCGGGACCCCTCCTCTTCCTCTTCAAGGTCACCAGACAGAGATGCTACTGGGGCAACGGA
AGAAAAGCTGGGTGCGGCCTGTGAGGATCAGCTTATCGATGATAAGCTGTCAAACATGAGAATTCTTGAA
GACGAAAGGGCCTCGTGATACGCCTATTTTTATAGGTTAATGTCATGATAATAATGGTTTCTTAGACGTC
AGGTGGCACTTTTCGGGGAAATGTGCGCGGAACCCCTATTTGTTTATTTTTCTAAATACATTCAAATATG
TATCCGCTCATGAGACAATAACCCTGATAAATGCTTCAATAATATTGAAAAAGGAAGAGTATGAGTATTC
AACATTTCCGTGTCGCCCTTATTCCCTTTTTTGCGGCATTTTGCCTTCCTGTTTTTGCTCACCCAGAAAC
GCTGGTGAAAGTAAAAGATGCTGAAGATCAGTTGGGTGCACGAGTGGGTTACATCGAACTGGATCTCAAC
AGCGGTAAGATCCTTGAGAGTTTTCGCCCCGAAGAACGTTTTCCAATGATGAGCACTTTTAAAGTTCTGC
TATGTGGCGCGGTATTATCCCGTGTTGACGCCGGGCAAGAGCAACTCGGTCGCCGCATACACTATTCTCA
GAATGACTTGGTTGAGTACTCACCAGTCACAGAAAAGCATCTTACGGATGGCATGACAGTAAGAGAATTA
TGCAGTGCTGCCATAACCATGAGTGATAACACTGCGGCCAACTTACTTCTGACAACGATCGGAGGACCGA
AGGAGCTAACCGCTTTTTTGCACAACATGGGGGATCATGTAACTCGCCTTGATCGTTGGGAACCGGAGCT
GAATGAAGCCATACCAAACGACGAGCGTGACACCACGATGCCTGCAGCAATGGCAACAACGTTGCGCAAA
CTATTAACTGGCGAACTACTTACTCTAGCTTCCCGGCAACAATTAATAGACTGGATGGAGGCGGATAAAG
TTGCAGGACCACTTCTGCGCTCGGCCCTTCCGGCTGGCTGGTTTATTGCTGATAAATCTGGAGCCGGTGA
GCGTGGGTCTCGCGGTATCATTGCAGCACTGGGGCCAGATGGTAAGCCCTCCCGTATCGTAGTTATCTAC
ACGACGGGGAGTCAGGCAACTATGGATGAACGAAATAGACAGATCGCTGAGATAGGTGCCTCACTGATTA
AGCATTGGTAACTGTCAGACCAAGTTTACTCATATATACTTTAGATTGATTTAAAACTTCATTTTTAATT
TAAAAGGATCTAGGTGAAGATCCTTTTTGATAATCTCATGACCAAAATCCCTTAACGTGAGTTTTCGTTC
CACTGAGCGTCAGACCCCGTAGAAAAGATCAAAGGATCTTCTTGAGATCCTTTTTTTCTGCGCGTAATCT
GCTGCTTGCAAACAAAAAAACCACCGCTACCAGCGGTGGTTTGTTTGCCGGATCAAGAGCTACCAACTCT
TTTTCCGAAGGTAACTGGCTTCAGCAGAGCGCAGATACCAAATACTGTCCTTCTAGTGTAGCCGTAGTTA
GGCCACCACTTCAAGAACTCTGTAGCACCGCCTACATACCTCGCTCTGCTAATCCTGTTACCAGTGGCTG
CTGCCAGTGGCGATAAGTCGTGTCTTACCGGGTTGGACTCAAGACGATAGTTACCGGATAAGGCGCAGCG
GTCGGGCTGAACGGGGGGTTCGTGCACACAGCCCAGCTTGGAGCGAACGACCTACACCGAACTGAGATAC
CTACAGCGTGAGCTATGAGAAAGCGCCACGCTTCCCGAAGGGAGAAAGGCGGACAGGTATCCGGTAAGCG
GCAGGGTCGGAACAGGAGAGCGCACGAGGGAGCTTCCAGGGGGAAACGCCTGGTATCTTTATAGTCCTGT
CGGGTTTCGCCACCTCTGACTTGAGCGTCGATTTTTGTGATGCTCGTCAGGGGGGCGGAGCCTATGGAAA
AACGCCAGCAACGCGGCCTTTTTACGGTTCCTGGCCTTTTGCTGGCCTTGAAGCTGTCCCTGATGGTCGT
CATCTACCTGCCTGGACAGCATGGCCTGCAACGCGGGCATCCCGATGCCGCCGGAAGCGAGAAGAATCAT
AATGGGGAAGGCCATCCAGCCTCGCGTCGAACTAGATGATCCGGCTGTGGAATGTGTGTCAGTTAGGGTG
TGGAAAGTCCCCAGGCTCCCCAGCAGGCAGAAGTATGCAAAGCATGCATCTCAATTAGTCAGCAACCAGG
TGTGGAAAGTCCCCAGGCTCCCCAGCAGGCAGAAGTATGCAAAGCATGCATCTCAATTAGTCAGCAACCA
TAGTCCCGCCCCTAACTCCGCCCATCCCGCCCCTAACTCCGCCCAGTTCCGCCCATTCTCCGCCCCATGG
CTGACTAATTTTTTTTATTTATGCAGAGGCCGAGGCCGCCTCGGCCTCTGAGCTATTCCAGAAGTAGTGA
GGAGGCTTTTTTGGAGGGTGACCGCCACGACCGGTGCCGCCACCATCCCCTGACCCACGCCCCTGACCCC
TCACAAGGAGACGACCTTCCATGACCGAGTACAAGCCCACGGTGCGCCTCGCCACCCGCGACGACGTCCC
CCGGGCCGTACGCACCCTCGCCGCCGCGTTCGCCGACTACCCCGCCACGCGCCACACCGTCGACCCCGAC
CGCCACATCGAACGCGTCACCGAGCTGCAAGAACTCTTCCTCACGCGCGTCGGGCTCGACATCGGCAAGG
TGTGGGTCGCGGACGACGGCGCCGCGGTGGCGGTCTGGACCACGCCGGAGAGCGTCGAAGCGGGGGCGGT
GTTCGCCGAGATCGGCCCGCGCATGGCCGAGTTGAGCGGTTCCCGGCTGGCCGCGCAGCAACAGATGGAA
GGCCTCCTGGCGCCGCACCGGCCCAAGGAGCCCGCGTGGTTCCTGGCCACCGTCGGCGTCTCGCCCGACC
ACCAGGGCAAGGGTCTGGGCAGCGCCGTCGTGCTCCCCGGAGTGGAGGCGGCCGAGCGCGCCGGGGTGCC
CGCCTTCCTGGAGACCTCCGCGCCCCGCAACCTCCCCTTCTACGAGCGGCTCGGCTTCACCGTCACCGCC
GACGTCGAGGTGCCCGAAGGACCGCGCACCTGGTGCATGACCCGCAAGCCCGGTGCCTGACGCCCGCCCC
ACGACCCGCAGCGCCCGACCGAAAGGAGCGCACGACCCGGTCCGACGCGGCCCGACGGGTCCGAGGGGGG
TCGACCTCGAAACTTGTTTATTGCAGCTTATAATGGTTACAAATAAAGCAATAGCATCACAAATTTCACA
AATAAAGCATTTTTTTCACTGCATTCTAGTTGTGGTTTGTCCAAACTCATCAATGTATCTTATCATGTCT
GGATCTGATCCGAACCCCTTCCTCGACCAATTCTCATGTTTGACAGCTTATCATCGCAGATCCGGGCAAC
GTTGTTGCCATTGCTCGACCAATTCTCATGTTTGACAGCTTATCATCGCAGATCCGTATGGTGCACTCTC
AGTACAATCTGCTCTGATGCCGCATAGTTAAGCCAGTATCTGCTCCCTGCTTGTGTGTTGGAGGTCGCTG
AGTAGTGCGCGAGCAAAATTTAAGCTACAACAAGGCAAGGCTTGACCGACAATTGCATGAAGAATCTGCT
TAGGGTTAGGCGTTTTGCGCTGCTTCGCGATGTACGGGCCAGATATACGCGTATCTGAGGGGACTAGGGT
GTGTTTAGGCGAAAAGCGGGGCTTCGGTTGTACGCGGTTAGGAGTCCCCTCAGGATATAGTAGTTTCGCT
TTTGCATAGGGAGGGGGAAATGTAGTCTTATGCAATACTCTTGTAGTCTTGCAACATGGTAACGATGAGT
TAGCAACATGCCTTACAAGGAGAGAAAAAGCACCGTGCATGCCGATTGGTGGAAGTAAGGTGGTACGATC
GTGCCTTATTAGGAAGGCAACAGACGGGTCTGACATGGATTGGACGAACCACTGAATTCCGCATTGCAGA
GATATTGTATTTAAGTGCCTAGCTCGATACAATAAACGCCATTTGACCATTCACCACATTGGTGTGCACC
TCCAAGCTGGCCGGGGATCCTCTAGGGCCTCTGAGCTATTCCAGAAGTAGTGAAGAGGCTTTTTTGGAGG
CCTAGGCTTTTGCAAAAAGCTCCGGATCGATCCTGAGAACTTCAGGGTGAGTTTGGGGACCCTTGATTGT
TCTTTCTTTTTCGCTATTGTAAAATTCATGTTATATGGAGGGGGCAAAGTTTTCAGGGTGTTGTTTAGAA
TGGGAAGATGTCCCTTGTATCACCATGGACCCTCATGATAATTTTGTTTCTTTCACTTTCTACTCTGTTG
ACAACCATTGTCTCCTCTTATTTTCTTTTCATTTTCTGTAACTTTTTCGTTAAACTTTAGCTTGCATTTG
TAACGAATTTTTAAATTCACTTTTGTTTATTTGTCAGATTGTAAGTACTTTCTCTAATCACTTTTTTTTC
AAGGCAATCAGGGTATATTATATTGTACTTCAGCACAGTTTTAGAGAACAATTGTTATAATTAAATGATA
AGGTAGAATATTTCTGCATATAAATTCTGGCTGGCGTGGAAATATTCTTATTGGTAGAAACAACTACATC
CTGGTCATCATCCTGCCTTTCTCTTTATGGTTACAATGATATACACTGTTTGAGATGAGGATAAAATACT
CTGAGTCCAAACCGGGCCCCTCTGCTAACCATGTTCATGCCTTCTTCTTTTTCCTACAGCTCCTGGGCAA
CGTGCTGGTTATTGTGCTGTCTCATCATTTTGGCAAAGAATTGTAATACGACTCACTATAGGGCGAATTG
ATATGTCTAGATTAGATAAAAGTAAAGTGATTAACAGCGCATTAGAGCTGCTTAATGAGGTCGGAATCGA
AGGTTTAACAACCCGTAAACTCGCCCAGAAGCTAGGTGTAGAGCAGCCTACATTGTATTGGCATGTAAAA
AATAAGCGGGCTTTGCTCGACGCCTTAGCCATTGAGATGTTAGATAGGCACCATACTCACTTTTGCCCTT
TAGAAGGGGAAAGCTGGCAAGATTTTTTACGTAATAACGCTAAAAGTTTTAGATGTGCTTTACTAAGTCA
TCGCGATGGAGCAAAAGTACATTTAGGTACACGGCCTACAGAAAAACAGTATGAAACTCTCGAAAATCAA
TTAGCCTTTTTATGCCAACAAGGTTTTTCACTAGAGAATGCATTATATGCACTCAGCGCTGTGGGGCATT
TTACTTTAGGTTGCGTATTGGAAGATCAAGAGCATCAAGTCGCTAAAGAAGAAAGGGAAACACCTACTAC
TGATAGTATGCCGCCATTATTACGACAAGCTATCGAATTATTTGATCACCAAGGTGCAGAGCCAGCCTTC
TTATTCGGCCTTGAATTGATCATATGCGGATTAGAAAAACAACTTAAATGTGAAAGTGGGTCCGCGTACA
GCGGATCCCGGGAATTCAGATCTTATTAAAGCAGAACTTGTTTATTGCAGCTTATAATGGTTACAAATAA
AGCAATAGCATCACAAATTTCACAAATAAAGCATTTTTTTCACTGCATTCTAGTTGTGGTTTGTCCAAAC
TCATCAATGTATCTTATCATGTCTGGTCGAATCCATGGCGCAGAACTGGTAGGTATGGAAGATCCGCGTT
GACATTGATTATTGACTAGTTATTAATAGTAATCAATTACGGGGTCATTAGTTCATAGCCCATATATGGA
GTTCCGCGTTACATAACTTACGGTAAATGGCCCGCCTGGCTGACCGCCCAACGACCCCCGCCCATTGACG
TCAATAATGACGTATGTTCCCATAGTAACGCCAATAGGGACTTTCCATTGACGTCAATGGGTGGAGTATT
TACGGTAAACTGCCCACTTGGCAGTACATCAAGTGTATCATATGCCAAGTACGCCCCCTATTGACGTCAA
TGACGGTAAATGGCCCGCCTGGCATTATGCCCAGTACATGACCTTATGGGACTTTCCTACTTGGCAGTAC
ATCTACGTATTAGTCATCGCTATTACCATGGTGATGCGGTTTTGGCAGTACATCAATGGGCGTGGATAGC
GGTTTGACTCACGGGGATTTCCAAGTCTCCACCCCATTGACGTCAATGGGAGTTTGTTTTGGCACCAAAA
TCAACGGGACTTTCCAAAATGTCGTAACAACTCCGCCCCATTGACGCAAATGGGCGGTAGGCGTGTACGG
TGGGAGGTCTATATAAGCAGAGCTCTCCCTATCAGTGATAGAGATCTCCCTATCAGTGATAGAGATCGTC
GACGAGCTCGTTTAGTGAACCGTCAGATCGCCTGGAGACGCCATCCACGCTGTTTTGACCTCCATAGAAG
ACACCGGGACCGATCCAGCCTCCGGACTCTAGCGTTTAAACTTAAGCTTACCACCATGGATTATAAAGAC
GATGATGACAAGCACCACCACCACCACCACGACAAGGATTGTGAAATGAAACGCACCACACTGGACAGCC
CTTTGGGGAAGCTGGAGCTGTCTGGTTGTGAGCAGGGTCTGCACGAAATAATTTTTCTGGGCAAGGGGAC
GTCTGCAGCTGATGCCGTGGAGGTCCCAGCCCCCGCTGCGGTTCTCGGAGGTCCGGAGCCCCTGATGCAG
GCTACAGCCTGGCTGAATGCCTATTTCCACCAGCCCGAGGCTATCGAAGAGTTCCCCGTGCCGGCTCTTC
ACCATCCCGTTTTCCAGCAAGAGTCGTTCACCAGACAGGTGTTATGGAAGCTGCTGAAGGTTGTGAAATT
CGGAGAAGTGATTTCTTACTCTCACTTAGCAGCCCTGGCAGGCAACCCCGCAGCCACGGCAGCAGTGAAG
ACGGCACTGAGTGGCAATCCTGTCCCTATCCTGATCCCGTGCCACAGAGTGGTCCAGGGGGATTTGGATG
TGGGCGGTTACGAGGGTGGACTGGCCGTGAAGGAATGGCTTCTGGCCCATGAAGGCCACCGGTTGGGGAA
GCCAGGCTTGGGATTCGAACTGGAGGTGCTGTTCCAGGGCCCCGGTACCGCCATCACAAGTTTGTACAAA
AAAGCAGGCTTTATCACCGGTACCATGAGCCAAGTGCTGTTCCACCAACTAGTCCCGTTGCAGGTGAAAT
GCAAAGACTGTGAGGAGAGGAGAGTAAGTATAAGAATGAGCATTGAACTACAATCAGTTTCTAATCCAGT
TCACAGAAAGGACTTAGTTATTCGTCTGACTGATGACACGGATCCATTTTTTTTATATAACCTTGTTATA
TCTGAGGAAGATTTTCAAAGTTTAAAATTCCAGCAAGGTCTTCTGGTAGACTTCTTAGCTTTCCCACAAA
AATTTATAGATCTCCTTCAGCAATGTACTCAAGAACATGCCAAAGAAATTCCAAGGTTTTTGCTACAGTT
AGTTTCTCCAGCAGCTATTTTGGATAACTCACCTGCATTTTTAAATGTGGTAGAGACAAATCCTTTTAAG
CATCTTACACACCTCTCACTAAAACTTTTACCTGGAAATGATGTGGAGATAAAGAAATTTCTCGCAGGCT
GTTTGAAATGTAGCAAGGAAGAAAAATTATCATTGATGCAATCACTAGATGATGCTACTAAGCAACTGGA
CTTTACACGAAAGACATTAGCAGAAAAAAAACAAGAGCTCGATAAGTTACGGAATGAATGGGCGTCACAT
ACAGCAGCCTTGACAAACAAGCATTCTCAGGAACTGACAAATGAAAAGGAAAAAGCCTTGCAGGCACAGG
TTCAATATCAACAGCAGCATGAACAACAGAAAAAAGATTTAGAAATCCTCCATCAACAAAACATCCACCA
GCTACAAAACAGACTGTCTGAGTTAGAAGCGGCTAATAAAGACTTAACCGAAAGAAAATATAAAGGAGAC
TCCACTATTAGAGAACTTAAAGCAAAACTTTCTGGTGTTGAAGAGGAGCTACAGCGGACTAAGCAAGAAG
TCCTCTCTTTGCGAAGAGAGAATTCTACACTAGATGTTGAATGCCACGAGAAAGAAAAGCACGTTAATCA
GCTACAAACAAAAGTGGCAGTTTTAGAACAGGAAATCAAGGATAAGGACCAGCTTGTTTTAAGAACAAAA
GAGGCATTTGATACAATCCAGGAACAAAAGGTGGTTTTAGAAGAAAATGGTGAGAAAAATCAAGTACAAC
TAGGAAAGCTTGAAGCTACAATAAAATCATTATCTGCAGAACTTCTGAAGGCAAATGAAATTATCAAGAA
GTTACAAGGGGATCTGAAAACTTTAATGGGTAAGTTGAAATTGAAGAATACAGTTACTATTCAGCAAGAA
AAACTCTTGGCTGAGAAGGAGGAAAAATTACAAAAGGAACAAAAGGAATTACAAGATGTTGGACAGTCTC
TTCGAATTAAAGAGCAAGAGGTATGCAAATTACAAGAACAATTAGAAGCTACAGTTAAAAAACTTGAAGA
AAGCAAACAACTTCTAAAAAATAATGAAAAGTTAATCACGTGGTTAAATAAAGAACTAAATGAAAATCAG
CTAGTGAGAAAGCAAGATGTATTGGGACCTTCTACTACTCCGCCTGCACATTCCAGCAGCAACACAATCA
GAAGTGGAATTTCTCCTAACCTGAATGTGGTTGATGGTAGACTGACTTACCCAACCTGTGGGATTGGTTA
TCCTGTCTCCTCTGCATTTGCATTCCAGAATACCTTCCCTCATTCGATATCTGCCAAAAATACCAGCCAC
CCTGGTTCAGGAACAAAGGTTCAGTTTAATTTGCAGTTTACAAAACCAAATGCATCACTAGGAGATGTTC
AGTCAGGAGCAACTATTAGTATGCCTTGCTCAACTGATAAGGAAAATGGTGAAAATGTAGGGTTGGAATC
CAAATACCTGAAGAAAAGGGAAGATAGCATTCCTTTACGCGGACTCAGCCAGAACCTATTTAGTAATTCA
GACCATCAGAGAGATGGCACTTTAGGAGCATTACATACATCTTCCAAACCCACAGCGCTCCCCTCTGCGT
CTTCAGCCTATTTCCCTGGGCAGTTACCAAACAGTTAATCTAGACCCAGCTTTC
Features (pLannotate 1.2.2; 31 found; start..end, strand, type, name):
     85..196     +  polyA_signal   bGH poly(A) signal: bovine growth hormone polyadenylation signal
    737..2526    -  rep_origin     oriP: Epstein-Barr virus oriP replication origin (Yates et al., 2000)
   2527..2745    -  CDS            gL (fragment): GL_EBVB9 - Experimental evidence at protein level: Swiss-Prot protein existence level 1. The heterodimer glycoprotein H-glycoprotein L is required for the fusion of viral and plasma membranes leading to virus entry into the host cell. Acts as a functional inhibitor of gH and maintains gH in an inhibited form. Upon binding to host integrins, gL dissociates from gH leading to activation of the viral fusion glycoproteins gB and gH. Fusion of EBV with B-lymphocytes requires the additional receptor- binding protein gp42, which forms a complex with gH/gL. The heterodimer gH/gL targets also host EPHA
   2828..4755    -  CDS            EBNA1 (fragment): Epstein-Barr nuclear antigen 1, also known as EBNA-1 crucial for latent viral infection, and for episomal amplification of vectors containing the oriP origin (Okita et al., 2013)
   4793..5137    -  CDS            BRRF2_EBVB9 (fragment): Protein inferred from homology: Swiss-Prot protein existence level 3. From Epstein-Barr virus (strain B95-8) (HHV-4) (Human herpesvirus 4).
   5140..5163    -  promoter       tet promoter (fragment): E. coli promoter for tetracycline efflux protein gene
   5276..5380    +  promoter       AmpR promoter: bla
   5381..6241    +  CDS            AmpR: β-lactamase; bla; confers resistance to ampicillin, carbenicillin, and related antibiotics
   6412..7000    +  rep_origin     ori: high-copy-number ColE1/pMB1/pBR322/pUC origin of replication
   7046..7169    -  CDS            TcR (fragment): tetracycline efflux protein; tet; confers resistance to tetracycline
   7207..7504    +  promoter       SV40 promoter: SV40 enhancer and early promoter
   7581..8180    +  CDS            PuroR: puromycin N-acetyltransferase; pac from Streptomyces alboniger; confers resistance to puromycin
   8271..8405    +  polyA_signal   SV40 poly(A) signal: SV40 polyadenylation signal
   8527..8579    -  misc_feature   bom (fragment): basis of mobility region from pBR322
   8710..8803    +  ncRNA          Retro dr1: Accession: RF00214 - Retrovirus direct repeat 1 (dr1)
   8839..9100    +  promoter       RSV promoter: Rous sarcoma virus enhancer/promoter
   9126..9186    +  promoter       SV40 promoter (fragment): SV40 early promoter
   9217..9789    +  intron         β-globin intron: intron from rabbit β-globin gene
   9844..9862    +  promoter       T7 promoter: promoter for bacteriophage T7 RNA polymerase
   9873..10493   +  CDS            tetR: TETR2_ECOLX - Experimental evidence at protein level: Swiss-Prot protein existence level 1. TetR is the repressor of the tetracycline resistance element; its N-terminal region forms a helix-turn-helix structure and binds DNA. Binding of tetracycline to TetR reduces the repressor affinity for the tetracycline resistance gene (tetA) promoter operator sites. From Escherichia coli.
  10535..10656   +  polyA_signal   SV40 poly(A) signal: SV40 polyadenylation signal
  10711..11090   +  enhancer       CMV enhancer: human cytomegalovirus immediate early enhancer
  11091..11294   +  promoter       CMV promoter: human cytomegalovirus (CMV) immediate early promoter
  11296..11315   +  promoter       PLtetO-1 promoter (fragment): modified phage lambda PL promoter with tet operator sites (Lutz and Bujard, 1997)
  11317..11336   +  promoter       PLtetO-1 promoter (fragment): modified phage lambda PL promoter with tet operator sites (Lutz and Bujard, 1997)
  11344..11377   +  promoter       TRE3GV promoter (fragment): 3rd-generation Tet-responsive promoter that can be activated by binding of Tet-On® 3G, optimized for retroviral and lentiviral vectors
  11493..11510   +  CDS            9xHis (fragment): 9xHis affinity tag
  11511..12053   +  CDS            MGMT (fragment): MGMT_HUMAN - Experimental evidence at protein level: Swiss-Prot protein existence level 1. Involved in the cellular defense against the biological effects of O6-methylguanine (O6-MeG) and O4-methylthymine (O4-MeT) in DNA. Repairs the methylated nucleobase in DNA by stoichiometrically transferring the methyl group to a cysteine residue in the enzyme. This is a suicide reaction: the enzyme is irreversibly inactivated. From Homo sapiens (Human).
  12096..12120   +  protein_bind   attB1: mutant version of attB; recombination site for the Gateway® BP reaction BP Clonase™
  12135..14105   +  CDS            SASS6: SAS6_HUMAN - Also known as SAS6. Experimental evidence at protein level: Swiss-Prot protein existence level 1. Central scaffolding component of the centrioles ensuring their 9-fold symmetry. Required for centrosome biogenesis and duplication: required both for mother-centriole-dependent centriole duplication and deuterosome-dependent centriole amplification in multiciliated cells. Overexpression results in excess foci-bearing centriolar markers. Required for the recruitment of STIL to the procentriole and for STIL-mediated centriole amplification (PubMed:22020124). From Homo sapiens (Human).
  14114..14      -  protein_bind   attB2 (across the origin): mutant version of attB; recombination site for the Gateway® BP reaction BP Clonase™
