>Addgene plasmid #136789 | pEBTet-SNAP-HsSAS6 | addgene full sequence | sequence record 275833 | Addgene NGS Result
TTGTACAAAGTGGTGATGGCAGCTAGCGGCGCGCCCGGCCGCTCGAGTCTAGAGGGCCCGTTTAAACCCG
CTGATCAGCCTCGACTGTGCCTTCTAGTTGCCAGCCATCTGTTGTTTGCCCCTCCCCCGTGCCTTCCTTG
ACCCTGGAAGGTGCCACTCCCACTGTCCTTTCCTAATAAAATGAGGAAATTGCATCGCATTGTCTGAGTA
GGTGTCATTCTATTCTGGGGGGTGGGGTGGGGCAGGACAGCAAGGGGGAGGATTGGGAAGACAATAGCAG
GCTAGAGGATCGATCCCCGCCCCGGACGAACTAAACCTGACTACGACATCTCTGCCCCTTCTTCGCGGGG
CAGTGCATGTAATCCCTTCAGTTGGTTGGTACAACTTGCCAACTGGGCCCTGTTCCACATGTGACACGGG
GGGGGACCAAACACAAAGGGGTTCTCTGACTGTAGTTGACATCCTTATAAATGGATGTGCACATTTGCCA
ACACTGAGTGGCTTTCATCCTGGAGCAGACTTTGCAGTCTGTGGACTGCAACACAACATTGCCTTTATGT
GTAACTCTTGGCTGAAGCTCTTACACCAATGCTGGGGGACATGTACCTCCCAGGGGCCCAGGAAGACTAC
GGGAGGCTACACCAACGTCAATCAGAGGGGCCTGTGTAGCTACCGATAAGCGGACCCTCAAGAGGGCATT
AGCAATAGTGTTTATAAGGCCCCCTTGTTAACCCTAAACGGGTAGCATATGCTTCCCGGGTAGTAGTATA
TACTATCCAGACTAACCCTAATTCAATAGCATATGTTACCCAACGGGAAGCATATGCTATCGAATTAGGG
TTAGTAAAAGGGTCCTAAGGAACAGCGATATCTCCCACCCCATGAGCTGTCACGGTTTTATTTACATGGG
GTCAGGATTCCACGAGGGTAGTGAACCATTTTAGTCACAAGGGCAGTGGCTGAAGATCAAGGAGCGGGCA
GTGAACTCTCCTGAATCTTCGCCTGCTTCTTCATTCTCCTTCGTTTAGCTAATAGAATAACTGCTGAGTT
GTGAACAGTAAGGTGTATGTGAGGTGCTCGAAAACAAGGTTTCAGGTGACGCCCCCAGAATAAAATTTGG
ACGGGGGGTTCAGTGGTGGCATTGTGCTATGACACCAATATAACCCTCACAAACCCCTTGGGCAATAAAT
ACTAGTGTAGGAATGAAACATTCTGAATATCTTTAACAATAGAAATCCATGGGGTGGGGACAAGCCGTAA
AGACTGGATGTCCATCTCACACGAATTTATGGCTATGGGCAACACATAATCCTAGTGCAATATGATACTG
GGGTTATTAAGATGTGTCCCAGGCAGGGACCAAGACAGGTGAACCATGTTGTTACACTCTATTTGTAACA
AGGGGAAAGAGAGTGGACGCCGACAGCAGCGGACTCCACTGGTTGTCTCTAACACCCCCGAAAATTAAAC
GGGGCTCCACGCCAATGGGGCCCATAAACAAAGACAAGTGGCCACTCTTTTTTTTGAAATTGTGGAGTGG
GGGCACGCGTCAGCCCCCACACGCCGCCCTGCGGTTTTGGACTGTAAAATAAGGGTGTAATAACTTGGCT
GATTGTAACCCCGCTAACCACTGCGGTCAAACCACTTGCCCACAAAACCACTAATGGCACCCCGGGGAAT
ACCTGCATAAGTAGGTGGGCGGGCCAAGATAGGGGCGCGATTGCTGCGATCTGGAGGACAAATTACACAC
ACTTGCGCCTGAGCGCCAAGCACAGGGTTGTTGGTCCTCATATTCACGAGGTCGCTGAGAGCACGGTGGG
CTAATGTTGCCATGGGTAGCATATACTACCCAAATATCTGGATAGCATATGCTATCCTAATCTATATCTG
GGTAGCATAGGCTATCCTAATCTATATCTGGGTAGTATATGCTATCCTAATCTGTATCCGGGTAGCATAT
GCTATCCTAATAGAGATTAGGGTAGTATATGCTATCCTAATTTATATCTGGGTAGCATATACTACCCAAA
TATCTGGATAGCATATGCTATCCTAATCTATATCTGGGTAGCATATGCTATCCTAATCTATATCTGGGTA
GCATAGGCTATCCTAATCTATATCTGGGTAGCATATGCTATCCTAATCTATATCTGGGTAGTATATGCTA
TCCTAATTTATATCTGGGTAGCATAGGCTATCCTAATCTATATCTGGGTAGCATATGCTATCCTAATCTA
TATCTGGGTAGTATATGCTATCCTAATCTGTATCCGGGTAGCATATGCTATCCTCATGCATATACAGTCA
GCATATGATACCCAGTAGTAGAGTGGGAGTGCTATCCTTTGCATATGCCGCCACCTCCCAAGGGGGCGTG
AATTTTCGCTGCTTGTCCTTTTCCTGCTGGTTGCTCCCATTCTTAGGTGAATTTAAGGAGGCCAGGCTAA
AGCCGTCGCATGTCTGATTGCTCACCAGGTAAATGTCGCTAATGTTTTCCAACGCGAGAAGGTGTTGAGC
GCGGAGCTGAGTGACGTGACAACATGGGTATGCCCAATTGCCCCATGTTGGGAGGACGAAAATGGTGACA
AGACAGATGGCCAGAAATACACCAACAGCACGCATGATGTCTACTGGGGATTTATTCTTTAGTGCGGGGG
AATACACGGCTTTTAATACGATTGAGGGCGTCTCCTAACAAGTTACATCACTCCTGCCCTTCCTCACCCT
CATCTCCATCACCTCCTTCATCTCCGTCATCTCCGTCATCACCCTCCGCGGCAGCCCCTTCCACCATAGG
TGGAAACCAGGGAGGCAAATCTACTCCATCGTCAAAGCTGCACACAGTCACCCTGATATTGCAGGTAGGA
GCGGGCTTTGTCATAACAAGGTCCTTAATCGCATCCTTCAAAACCTCAGCAAATATATGAGTTTGTAAAA
AGACCATGAAATAACAGACAATGGACTCCCTTAGCGGGCCAGGTTGTGGGCCGGGTCCAGGGGCCATTCC
AAAGGGGAGACGACTCAATGGTGTAAGACGACATTGTGGAATAGCAAGGGCAGTTCCTCGCCTTAGGTTG
TAAAGGGAGGTCTTACTACCTCCATATACGAACACACCGGCGACCCAAGTTCCTTCGTCGGTAGTCCTTT
CTACGTGACTCCTAGCCAGGAGAGCTCTTAAACCTTCTGCAATGTTCTCAAATTTCGGGTTGGAACCTCC
TTGACCACGATGCTTTCCAAACCACCCTCCTTTTTTGCGCCTGCCTCCATCACCCTGACCCCGGGGTCCA
GTGCTTGGGCCTTCTCCTGGGTCATCTGCGGGGCCCTGCTCTATCGCTCCCGGGGGCACGTCAGGCTCAC
CATCTGGGCCACCTTCTTGGTGGTATTCAAAATAATCGGCTTCCCCTACAGGGTGGAAAAATGGCCTTCT
ACCTGGAGGGGGCCTGCGCGGTGGAGACCCGGATGATGATGACTGACTACTGGGACTCCTGGGCCTCTTT
TCTCCACGTCCACGACCTCTCCCCCTGGCTCTTTCACGACTTCCCCCCCTGGCTCTTTCACGTCCTCTAC
CCCGGCGGCCTCCACTACCTCCTCGACCCCGGCCTCCACTACCTCCTCGACCCCGGCCTCCACTGCCTCC
TCGACCCCGGCCTCCACCTCCTGCTCCTGCCCCTCCTGCTCCTGCCCCTCCTCCTGCTCCTGCCCCTCCT
GCCCCTCCTGCTCCTGCCCCTCCTGCCCCTCCTGCTCCTGCCCCTCCTSCCCCTCCTGCTCCTGCCCCTC
CTGCCCCTCCTCCTGCTCCTGCCCCTCCTGCCCCTCCTCCTGCTCCTGCCCCTCCTGCCCCTCCTGCTCC
TGCCCCTCCTGCCCCTCCTGCTCCTGCCCCTCCTGCCCCTCCTGCTCCTGCCCCTCCTGCTCCTGCCCCT
CCTGCTCCTGCCCCTCCTGCTCCTGCCCCTCCTGCCCCTCCTGCCCCTCCTCCTGCTCCTGCCCCTCCTG
CTCCTGCCCCTCCTGCCCCTCCTGCCCCTCCTGCTCCTGCCCCTCCTCCTGCTCCTGCCCCTCCTGCCCC
TCCTGCCCCTCCTCCTGCTCCTGCCCCTCCTGCCCCTCCTCCTGCTCCTGCCCCTCCTCCTGCTCCTSCC
CCTCCTGCCCCTCCTSCCCCTCCTCCTGCTCCTGCCCCTCCTGCCCCTCCTCCTGCTCCTGCCCCTCCTC
CTGCTCCTGCCCCTCCTGCCCCTCCTGCCCCTCCTCCTGCTCCTGCCCCTCCTCCTGCTCCTGCCCCTCC
TGCCCCTCCTGCCCCTCCTGCCCCTCCTCCTGCTCCTGCCCCTCCTCCTGCTCCTGCCCCTCCTGCTCCT
GCCCCTCCCGCTCCTGCTCCTGCTCCTGTTCCACCGTGGGTCCCTTTGCAGCCAATGCAACTTGGACGTT
TTTGGGGTCTCCGGACACCATCTCTATGTCTTGGCCCTGATCCTGAGCCGCCCGGGGCTCCTGGTCTTCC
GCCTCCTCGTCCTCGTCCTCTTCCCCGTCCTCGTCCATGGTTATCACCCCCTCTTCTTTGAGGTCCACTG
CCGCCGGAGCCTTCTGGTCCAGATGTGTCTCCCTTCTCTCCTAGGCCATTTCCAGGTCCTGTACCTGGCC
CCTCGTCAGACATGATTCACACTAAAAGAGATCAATAGACATCTTTATTAGACGACGCTCAGTGAATACA
GGGAGTGCAGACTCCTGCCCCCTCCAACAGCCCCCCCACCCTCATCCCCTTCATGGTCGCTGTCAGACAG
ATCCAGGTCTGAAAATTCCCCATCCTCCGAACCATCCTCGTCCTCATCACCAATTACTCGCAGCCCGGAA
AACTCCCGCTGAACATCCTCAAGATTTGCGTCCTGAGCCTCAAGCCAGGCCTCAAATTCCTCGTCCCCCT
TTTTGCTGGACGGTAGGGATGGGGATTCTCGGGACCCCTCCTCTTCCTCTTCAAGGTCACCAGACAGAGA
TGCTACTGGGGCAACGGAAGAAAAGCTGGGTGCGGCCTGTGAGGATCAGCTTATCGATGATAAGCTGTCA
AACATGAGAATTCTTGAAGACGAAAGGGCCTCGTGATACGCCTATTTTTATAGGTTAATGTCATGATAAT
AATGGTTTCTTAGACGTCAGGTGGCACTTTTCGGGGAAATGTGCGCGGAACCCCTATTTGTTTATTTTTC
TAAATACATTCAAATATGTATCCGCTCATGAGACAATAACCCTGATAAATGCTTCAATAATATTGAAAAA
GGAAGAGTATGAGTATTCAACATTTCCGTGTCGCCCTTATTCCCTTTTTTGCGGCATTTTGCCTTCCTGT
TTTTGCTCACCCAGAAACGCTGGTGAAAGTAAAAGATGCTGAAGATCAGTTGGGTGCACGAGTGGGTTAC
ATCGAACTGGATCTCAACAGCGGTAAGATCCTTGAGAGTTTTCGCCCCGAAGAACGTTTTCCAATGATGA
GCACTTTTAAAGTTCTGCTATGTGGCGCGGTATTATCCCGTGTTGACGCCGGGCAAGAGCAACTCGGTCG
CCGCATACACTATTCTCAGAATGACTTGGTTGAGTACTCACCAGTCACAGAAAAGCATCTTACGGATGGC
ATGACAGTAAGAGAATTATGCAGTGCTGCCATAACCATGAGTGATAACACTGCGGCCAACTTACTTCTGA
CAACGATCGGAGGACCGAAGGAGCTAACCGCTTTTTTGCACAACATGGGGGATCATGTAACTCGCCTTGA
TCGTTGGGAACCGGAGCTGAATGAAGCCATACCAAACGACGAGCGTGACACCACGATGCCTGCAGCAATG
GCAACAACGTTGCGCAAACTATTAACTGGCGAACTACTTACTCTAGCTTCCCGGCAACAATTAATAGACT
GGATGGAGGCGGATAAAGTTGCAGGACCACTTCTGCGCTCGGCCCTTCCGGCTGGCTGGTTTATTGCTGA
TAAATCTGGAGCCGGTGAGCGTGGGTCTCGCGGTATCATTGCAGCACTGGGGCCAGATGGTAAGCCCTCC
CGTATCGTAGTTATCTACACGACGGGGAGTCAGGCAACTATGGATGAACGAAATAGACAGATCGCTGAGA
TAGGTGCCTCACTGATTAAGCATTGGTAACTGTCAGACCAAGTTTACTCATATATACTTTAGATTGATTT
AAAACTTCATTTTTAATTTAAAAGGATCTAGGTGAAGATCCTTTTTGATAATCTCATGACCAAAATCCCT
TAACGTGAGTTTTCGTTCCACTGAGCGTCAGACCCCGTAGAAAAGATCAAAGGATCTTCTTGAGATCCTT
TTTTTCTGCGCGTAATCTGCTGCTTGCAAACAAAAAAACCACCGCTACCAGCGGTGGTTTGTTTGCCGGA
TCAAGAGCTACCAACTCTTTTTCCGAAGGTAACTGGCTTCAGCAGAGCGCAGATACCAAATACTGTCCTT
CTAGTGTAGCCGTAGTTAGGCCACCACTTCAAGAACTCTGTAGCACCGCCTACATACCTCGCTCTGCTAA
TCCTGTTACCAGTGGCTGCTGCCAGTGGCGATAAGTCGTGTCTTACCGGGTTGGACTCAAGACGATAGTT
ACCGGATAAGGCGCAGCGGTCGGGCTGAACGGGGGGTTCGTGCACACAGCCCAGCTTGGAGCGAACGACC
TACACCGAACTGAGATACCTACAGCGTGAGCTATGAGAAAGCGCCACGCTTCCCGAAGGGAGAAAGGCGG
ACAGGTATCCGGTAAGCGGCAGGGTCGGAACAGGAGAGCGCACGAGGGAGCTTCCAGGGGGAAACGCCTG
GTATCTTTATAGTCCTGTCGGGTTTCGCCACCTCTGACTTGAGCGTCGATTTTTGTGATGCTCGTCAGGG
GGGCGGAGCCTATGGAAAAACGCCAGCAACGCGGCCTTTTTACGGTTCCTGGCCTTTTGCTGGCCTTGAA
GCTGTCCCTGATGGTCGTCATCTACCTGCCTGGACAGCATGGCCTGCAACGCGGGCATCCCGATGCCGCC
GGAAGCGAGAAGAATCATAATGGGGAAGGCCATCCAGCCTCGCGTCGAACTAGATGATCCGGCTGTGGAA
TGTGTGTCAGTTAGGGTGTGGAAAGTCCCCAGGCTCCCCAGCAGGCAGAAGTATGCAAAGCATGCATCTC
AATTAGTCAGCAACCAGGTGTGGAAAGTCCCCAGGCTCCCCAGCAGGCAGAAGTATGCAAAGCATGCATC
TCAATTAGTCAGCAACCATAGTCCCGCCCCTAACTCCGCCCATCCCGCCCCTAACTCCGCCCAGTTCCGC
CCATTCTCCGCCCCATGGCTGACTAATTTTTTTTATTTATGCAGAGGCCGAGGCCGCCTCGGCCTCTGAG
CTATTCCAGAAGTAGTGAGGAGGCTTTTTTGGAGGGTGACCGCCACGACCGGTGCCGCCACCATCCCCTG
ACCCACGCCCCTGACCCCTCACAAGGAGACGACCTTCCATGACCGAGTACAAGCCCACGGTGCGCCTCGC
CACCCGCGACGACGTCCCCCGGGCCGTACGCACCCTCGCCGCCGCGTTCGCCGACTACCCCGCCACGCGC
CACACCGTCGACCCCGACCGCCACATCGAACGCGTCACCGAGCTGCAAGAACTCTTCCTCACGCGCGTCG
GGCTCGACATCGGCAAGGTGTGGGTCGCGGACGACGGCGCCGCGGTGGCGGTCTGGACCACGCCGGAGAG
CGTCGAAGCGGGGGCGGTGTTCGCCGAGATCGGCCCGCGCATGGCCGAGTTGAGCGGTTCCCGGCTGGCC
GCGCAGCAACAGATGGAAGGCCTCCTGGCGCCGCACCGGCCCAAGGAGCCCGCGTGGTTCCTGGCCACCG
TCGGCGTCTCGCCCGACCACCAGGGCAAGGGTCTGGGCAGCGCCGTCGTGCTCCCCGGAGTGGAGGCGGC
CGAGCGCGCCGGGGTGCCCGCCTTCCTGGAGACCTCCGCGCCCCGCAACCTCCCCTTCTACGAGCGGCTC
GGCTTCACCGTCACCGCCGACGTCGAGGTGCCCGAAGGACCGCGCACCTGGTGCATGACCCGCAAGCCCG
GTGCCTGACGCCCGCCCCACGACCCGCAGCGCCCGACCGAAAGGAGCGCACGACCCGGTCCGACGCGGCC
CGACGGGTCCGAGGGGGGTCGACCTCGAAACTTGTTTATTGCAGCTTATAATGGTTACAAATAAAGCAAT
AGCATCACAAATTTCACAAATAAAGCATTTTTTTCACTGCATTCTAGTTGTGGTTTGTCCAAACTCATCA
ATGTATCTTATCATGTCTGGATCTGATCCGAACCCCTTCCTCGACCAATTCTCATGTTTGACAGCTTATC
ATCGCAGATCCGGGCAACGTTGTTGCCATTGCTCGACCAATTCTCATGTTTGACAGCTTATCATCGCAGA
TCCGTATGGTGCACTCTCAGTACAATCTGCTCTGATGCCGCATAGTTAAGCCAGTATCTGCTCCCTGCTT
GTGTGTTGGAGGTCGCTGAGTAGTGCGCGAGCAAAATTTAAGCTACAACAAGGCAAGGCTTGACCGACAA
TTGCATGAAGAATCTGCTTAGGGTTAGGCGTTTTGCGCTGCTTCGCGATGTACGGGCCAGATATACGCGT
ATCTGAGGGGACTAGGGTGTGTTTAGGCGAAAAGCGGGGCTTCGGTTGTACGCGGTTAGGAGTCCCCTCA
GGATATAGTAGTTTCGCTTTTGCATAGGGAGGGGGAAATGTAGTCTTATGCAATACTCTTGTAGTCTTGC
AACATGGTAACGATGAGTTAGCAACATGCCTTACAAGGAGAGAAAAAGCACCGTGCATGCCGATTGGTGG
AAGTAAGGTGGTACGATCGTGCCTTATTAGGAAGGCAACAGACGGGTCTGACATGGATTGGACGAACCAC
TGAATTCCGCATTGCAGAGATATTGTATTTAAGTGCCTAGCTCGATACAATAAACGCCATTTGACCATTC
ACCACATTGGTGTGCACCTCCAAGCTGGCCGGGGATCCTCTAGGGCCTCTGAGCTATTCCAGAAGTAGTG
AAGAGGCTTTTTTGGAGGCCTAGGCTTTTGCAAAAAGCTCCGGATCGATCCTGAGAACTTCAGGGTGAGT
TTGGGGACCCTTGATTGTTCTTTCTTTTTCGCTATTGTAAAATTCATGTTATATGGAGGGGGCAAAGTTT
TCAGGGTGTTGTTTAGAATGGGAAGATGTCCCTTGTATCACCATGGACCCTCATGATAATTTTGTTTCTT
TCACTTTCTACTCTGTTGACAACCATTGTCTCCTCTTATTTTCTTTTCATTTTCTGTAACTTTTTCGTTA
AACTTTAGCTTGCATTTGTAACGAATTTTTAAATTCACTTTTGTTTATTTGTCAGATTGTAAGTACTTTC
TCTAATCACTTTTTTTTCAAGGCAATCAGGGTATATTATATTGTACTTCAGCACAGTTTTAGAGAACAAT
TGTTATAATTAAATGATAAGGTAGAATATTTCTGCATATAAATTCTGGCTGGCGTGGAAATATTCTTATT
GGTAGAAACAACTACATCCTGGTCATCATCCTGCCTTTCTCTTTATGGTTACAATGATATACACTGTTTG
AGATGAGGATAAAATACTCTGAGTCCAAACCGGGCCCCTCTGCTAACCATGTTCATGCCTTCTTCTTTTT
CCTACAGCTCCTGGGCAACGTGCTGGTTATTGTGCTGTCTCATCATTTTGGCAAAGAATTGTAATACGAC
TCACTATAGGGCGAATTGATATGTCTAGATTAGATAAAAGTAAAGTGATTAACAGCGCATTAGAGCTGCT
TAATGAGGTCGGAATCGAAGGTTTAACAACCCGTAAACTCGCCCAGAAGCTAGGTGTAGAGCAGCCTACA
TTGTATTGGCATGTAAAAAATAAGCGGGCTTTGCTCGACGCCTTAGCCATTGAGATGTTAGATAGGCACC
ATACTCACTTTTGCCCTTTAGAAGGGGAAAGCTGGCAAGATTTTTTACGTAATAACGCTAAAAGTTTTAG
ATGTGCTTTACTAAGTCATCGCGATGGAGCAAAAGTACATTTAGGTACACGGCCTACAGAAAAACAGTAT
GAAACTCTCGAAAATCAATTAGCCTTTTTATGCCAACAAGGTTTTTCACTAGAGAATGCATTATATGCAC
TCAGCGCTGTGGGGCATTTTACTTTAGGTTGCGTATTGGAAGATCAAGAGCATCAAGTCGCTAAAGAAGA
AAGGGAAACACCTACTACTGATAGTATGCCGCCATTATTACGACAAGCTATCGAATTATTTGATCACCAA
GGTGCAGAGCCAGCCTTCTTATTCGGCCTTGAATTGATCATATGCGGATTAGAAAAACAACTTAAATGTG
AAAGTGGGTCCGCGTACAGCGGATCCCGGGAATTCAGATCTTATTAAAGCAGAACTTGTTTATTGCAGCT
TATAATGGTTACAAATAAAGCAATAGCATCACAAATTTCACAAATAAAGCATTTTTTTCACTGCATTCTA
GTTGTGGTTTGTCCAAACTCATCAATGTATCTTATCATGTCTGGTCGAATCCATGGCGCAGAACTGGTAG
GTATGGAAGATCCGCGTTGACATTGATTATTGACTAGTTATTAATAGTAATCAATTACGGGGTCATTAGT
TCATAGCCCATATATGGAGTTCCGCGTTACATAACTTACGGTAAATGGCCCGCCTGGCTGACCGCCCAAC
GACCCCCGCCCATTGACGTCAATAATGACGTATGTTCCCATAGTAACGCCAATAGGGACTTTCCATTGAC
GTCAATGGGTGGAGTATTTACGGTAAACTGCCCACTTGGCAGTACATCAAGTGTATCATATGCCAAGTAC
GCCCCCTATTGACGTCAATGACGGTAAATGGCCCGCCTGGCATTATGCCCAGTACATGACCTTATGGGAC
TTTCCTACTTGGCAGTACATCTACGTATTAGTCATCGCTATTACCATGGTGATGCGGTTTTGGCAGTACA
TCAATGGGCGTGGATAGCGGTTTGACTCACGGGGATTTCCAAGTCTCCACCCCATTGACGTCAATGGGAG
TTTGTTTTGGCACCAAAATCAACGGGACTTTCCAAAATGTCGTAACAACTCCGCCCCATTGACGCAAATG
GGCGGTAGGCGTGTACGGTGGGAGGTCTATATAAGCAGAGCTCTCCCTATCAGTGATAGAGATCTCCCTA
TCAGTGATAGAGATCGTCGACGAGCTCGTTTAGTGAACCGTCAGATCGCCTGGAGACGCCATCCACGCTG
TTTTGACCTCCATAGAAGACACCGGGACCGATCCAGCCTCCGGACTCTAGCGTTTAAACTTAAGCTTACC
ACCATGGATTATAAAGACGATGATGACAAGCACCACCACCACCACCACGACAAGGATTGTGAAATGAAAC
GCACCACACTGGACAGCCCTTTGGGGAAGCTGGAGCTGTCTGGTTGTGAGCAGGGTCTGCACGAAATAAT
TTTTCTGGGCAAGGGGACGTCTGCAGCTGATGCCGTGGAGGTCCCAGCCCCCGCTGCGGTTCTCGGAGGT
CCGGAGCCCCTGATGCAGGCTACAGCCTGGCTGAATGCCTATTTCCACCAGCCCGAGGCTATCGAAGAGT
TCCCCGTGCCGGCTCTTCACCATCCCGTTTTCCAGCAAGAGTCGTTCACCAGACAGGTGTTATGGAAGCT
GCTGAAGGTTGTGAAATTCGGAGAAGTGATTTCTTACTCTCACTTAGCAGCCCTGGCAGGCAACCCCGCA
GCCACGGCAGCAGTGAAGACGGCACTGAGTGGCAATCCTGTCCCTATCCTGATCCCGTGCCACAGAGTGG
TCCAGGGGGATTTGGATGTGGGCGGTTACGAGGGTGGACTGGCCGTGAAGGAATGGCTTCTGGCCCATGA
AGGCCACCGGTTGGGGAAGCCAGGCTTGGGATTCGAACTGGAGGTGCTGTTCCAGGGCCCCGGTACCGCC
ATCACAAGTTTGTACAAAAAAGCAGGCTTTATCACCGGTACCATGAGCCAAGTGCTGTTCCACCAACTAG
TCCCGTTGCAGGTGAAATGCAAAGACTGTGAGGAGAGGAGAGTAAGTATAAGAATGAGCATTGAACTACA
ATCAGTTTCTAATCCAGTTCACAGAAAGGACTTAGTTATTCGTCTGACTGATGACACGGATCCATTTTTT
TTATATAACCTTGTTATATCTGAGGAAGATTTTCAAAGTTTAAAATTCCAGCAAGGTCTTCTGGTAGACT
TCTTAGCTTTCCCACAAAAATTTATAGATCTCCTTCAGCAATGTACTCAAGAACATGCCAAAGAAATTCC
AAGGTTTTTGCTACAGTTAGTTTCTCCAGCAGCTATTTTGGATAACTCACCTGCATTTTTAAATGTGGTA
GAGACAAATCCTTTTAAGCATCTTACACACCTCTCACTAAAACTTTTACCTGGAAATGATGTGGAGATAA
AGAAATTTCTCGCAGGCTGTTTGAAATGTAGCAAGGAAGAAAAATTATCATTGATGCAATCACTAGATGA
TGCTACTAAGCAACTGGACTTTACACGAAAGACATTAGCAGAAAAAAAACAAGAGCTCGATAAGTTACGG
AATGAATGGGCGTCACATACAGCAGCCTTGACAAACAAGCATTCTCAGGAACTGACAAATGAAAAGGAAA
AAGCCTTGCAGGCACAGGTTCAATATCAACAGCAGCATGAACAACAGAAAAAAGATTTAGAAATCCTCCA
TCAACAAAACATCCACCAGCTACAAAACAGACTGTCTGAGTTAGAAGCGGCTAATAAAGACTTAACCGAA
AGAAAATATAAAGGAGACTCCACTATTAGAGAACTTAAAGCAAAACTTTCTGGTGTTGAAGAGGAGCTAC
AGCGGACTAAGCAAGAAGTCCTCTCTTTGCGAAGAGAGAATTCTACACTAGATGTTGAATGCCACGAGAA
AGAAAAGCACGTTAATCAGCTACAAACAAAAGTGGCAGTTTTAGAACAGGAAATCAAGGATAAGGACCAG
CTTGTTTTAAGAACAAAAGAGGCATTTGATACAATCCAGGAACAAAAGGTGGTTTTAGAAGAAAATGGTG
AGAAAAATCAAGTACAACTAGGAAAGCTTGAAGCTACAATAAAATCATTATCTGCAGAACTTCTGAAGGC
AAATGAAATTATCAAGAAGTTACAAGGGGATCTGAAAACTTTAATGGGTAAGTTGAAATTGAAGAATACA
GTTACTATTCAGCAAGAAAAACTCTTGGCTGAGAAGGAGGAAAAATTACAAAAGGAACAAAAGGAATTAC
AAGATGTTGGACAGTCTCTTCGAATTAAAGAGCAAGAGGTATGCAAATTACAAGAACAATTAGAAGCTAC
AGTTAAAAAACTTGAAGAAAGCAAACAACTTCTAAAAAATAATGAAAAGTTAATCACGTGGTTAAATAAA
GAACTAAATGAAAATCAGCTAGTGAGAAAGCAAGATGTATTGGGACCTTCTACTACTCCGCCTGCACATT
CCAGCAGCAACACAATCAGAAGTGGAATTTCTCCTAACCTGAATGTGGTTGATGGTAGACTGACTTACCC
AACCTGTGGGATTGGTTATCCTGTCTCCTCTGCATTTGCATTCCAGAATACCTTCCCTCATTCGATATCT
GCCAAAAATACCAGCCACCCTGGTTCAGGAACAAAGGTTCAGTTTAATTTGCAGTTTACAAAACCAAATG
CATCACTAGGAGATGTTCAGTCAGGAGCAACTATTAGTATGCCTTGCTCAACTGATAAGGAAAATGGTGA
AAATGTAGGGTTGGAATCCAAATACCTGAAGAAAAGGGAAGATAGCATTCCTTTACGCGGACTCAGCCAG
AACCTATTTAGTAATTCAGACCATCAGAGAGATGGCACTTTAGGAGCATTACATACATCTTCCAAACCCA
CAGCGCTCCCCTCTGCGTCTTCAGCCTATTTCCCTGGGCAGTTACCAAACAGTTAATCTAGACCCAGCTT
TC
Features (pLannotate 1.2.2; 31 found; start..end, strand, type, name):
     85..196     +  polyA_signal   bGH poly(A) signal: bovine growth hormone polyadenylation signal
    737..2294    -  rep_origin     oriP (fragment): Epstein-Barr virus oriP replication origin (Yates et al., 2000)
   2407..2625    -  CDS            gL (fragment): GL_EBVB9 - Experimental evidence at protein level: Swiss-Prot protein existence level 1. The heterodimer glycoprotein H-glycoprotein L is required for the fusion of viral and plasma membranes leading to virus entry into the host cell. Acts as a functional inhibitor of gH and maintains gH in an inhibited form. Upon binding to host integrins, gL dissociates from gH leading to activation of the viral fusion glycoproteins gB and gH. Fusion of EBV with B-lymphocytes requires the additional receptor- binding protein gp42, which forms a complex with gH/gL. The heterodimer gH/gL targets also host EPHA
   2708..4633    -  CDS            EBNA1: Epstein-Barr nuclear antigen 1, also known as EBNA-1 crucial for latent viral infection, and for episomal amplification of vectors containing the oriP origin (Okita et al., 2013)
   4671..5015    -  CDS            BRRF2_EBVB9 (fragment): Protein inferred from homology: Swiss-Prot protein existence level 3. From Epstein-Barr virus (strain B95-8) (HHV-4) (Human herpesvirus 4).
   5018..5041    -  promoter       tet promoter (fragment): E. coli promoter for tetracycline efflux protein gene
   5154..5258    +  promoter       AmpR promoter: bla
   5259..6119    +  CDS            AmpR: β-lactamase; bla; confers resistance to ampicillin, carbenicillin, and related antibiotics
   6290..6878    +  rep_origin     ori: high-copy-number ColE1/pMB1/pBR322/pUC origin of replication
   6924..7047    -  CDS            TcR (fragment): tetracycline efflux protein; tet; confers resistance to tetracycline
   7085..7382    +  promoter       SV40 promoter: SV40 enhancer and early promoter
   7459..8058    +  CDS            PuroR: puromycin N-acetyltransferase; pac from Streptomyces alboniger; confers resistance to puromycin
   8149..8283    +  polyA_signal   SV40 poly(A) signal: SV40 polyadenylation signal
   8405..8457    -  misc_feature   bom (fragment): basis of mobility region from pBR322
   8588..8681    +  ncRNA          Retro dr1: Accession: RF00214 - Retrovirus direct repeat 1 (dr1)
   8717..8978    +  promoter       RSV promoter: Rous sarcoma virus enhancer/promoter
   9004..9064    +  promoter       SV40 promoter (fragment): SV40 early promoter
   9095..9667    +  intron         β-globin intron: intron from rabbit β-globin gene
   9722..9740    +  promoter       T7 promoter: promoter for bacteriophage T7 RNA polymerase
   9751..10371   +  CDS            tetR: TETR2_ECOLX - Experimental evidence at protein level: Swiss-Prot protein existence level 1. TetR is the repressor of the tetracycline resistance element; its N-terminal region forms a helix-turn-helix structure and binds DNA. Binding of tetracycline to TetR reduces the repressor affinity for the tetracycline resistance gene (tetA) promoter operator sites. From Escherichia coli.
  10413..10534   +  polyA_signal   SV40 poly(A) signal: SV40 polyadenylation signal
  10589..10968   +  enhancer       CMV enhancer: human cytomegalovirus immediate early enhancer
  10969..11172   +  promoter       CMV promoter: human cytomegalovirus (CMV) immediate early promoter
  11174..11193   +  promoter       PLtetO-1 promoter (fragment): modified phage lambda PL promoter with tet operator sites (Lutz and Bujard, 1997)
  11195..11214   +  promoter       PLtetO-1 promoter (fragment): modified phage lambda PL promoter with tet operator sites (Lutz and Bujard, 1997)
  11222..11255   +  promoter       TRE3GV promoter (fragment): 3rd-generation Tet-responsive promoter that can be activated by binding of Tet-On® 3G, optimized for retroviral and lentiviral vectors
  11371..11388   +  CDS            9xHis (fragment): 9xHis affinity tag
  11389..11931   +  CDS            MGMT (fragment): MGMT_HUMAN - Experimental evidence at protein level: Swiss-Prot protein existence level 1. Involved in the cellular defense against the biological effects of O6-methylguanine (O6-MeG) and O4-methylthymine (O4-MeT) in DNA. Repairs the methylated nucleobase in DNA by stoichiometrically transferring the methyl group to a cysteine residue in the enzyme. This is a suicide reaction: the enzyme is irreversibly inactivated. From Homo sapiens (Human).
  11974..11998   +  protein_bind   attB1: mutant version of attB; recombination site for the Gateway® BP reaction BP Clonase™
  12013..13983   +  CDS            SASS6: SAS6_HUMAN - Also known as SAS6. Experimental evidence at protein level: Swiss-Prot protein existence level 1. Central scaffolding component of the centrioles ensuring their 9-fold symmetry. Required for centrosome biogenesis and duplication: required both for mother-centriole-dependent centriole duplication and deuterosome-dependent centriole amplification in multiciliated cells. Overexpression results in excess foci-bearing centriolar markers. Required for the recruitment of STIL to the procentriole and for STIL-mediated centriole amplification (PubMed:22020124). From Homo sapiens (Human).
  13992..14      -  protein_bind   attB2 (across the origin): mutant version of attB; recombination site for the Gateway® BP reaction BP Clonase™
