[The description below was written by a language model from this plasmid's Addgene catalogue record and pLannotate feature annotations shown in this document.]
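Description:
pEBTet-SNAP-HsSAS6 is a mammalian expression plasmid built on the pEBTet backbone, an Epstein-Barr virus-derived episomal vector with built-in tetracycline control. It carries the EBV oriP origin together with the EBNA1 coding sequence, which allow the plasmid to replicate and be retained as an extrachromosomal episome in suitable mammalian cells. An SV40 promoter-driven puromycin N-acetyltransferase cassette provides selection in those cells. In E. coli it is propagated through a high-copy ColE1/pUC-type origin with ampicillin resistance. Short annotated fragments of EBV genes and of pBR322 tetracycline-resistance sequence appear to be backbone remnants.

The payload is human SASS6 (SAS-6), the centriolar scaffold protein that establishes ninefold symmetry, fused at its N-terminus to SNAP-tag. The annotation software labels the SNAP-tag as an MGMT fragment because it is an engineered derivative of that alkyltransferase, which reacts covalently with benzylguanine substrates. A His tag precedes the SNAP-tag. The catalogue also lists a FLAG tag, which is not separately annotated. SASS6 was introduced by Gateway recombination and is flanked by attB1 and attB2, followed by the bGH polyadenylation signal. Expression is driven by a CMV enhancer/promoter carrying two tet operator sites (CMV-TetO2). A separate cassette on the same plasmid expresses TetR from an RSV promoter (a short SV40 promoter fragment is also annotated) with a β-globin intron and an SV40 poly(A) signal. TetR therefore represses the fusion until tetracycline or doxycycline is added.

The construct serves for inducible expression of SNAP-SAS6 in cultured cells, and the associated work used SNAP-based chemical crosslinking to probe centrosomal protein complexes. The sequenced record is about 120 nt shorter than the depositor sequence, with the difference falling in the repetitive oriP region.
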