Addgene plasmid #136789: pEBTet-SNAP-HsSAS6
Purpose: Mammalian expression of the centrosomal protein SAS6 N-terminally fused to SNAP-tag
Depositing lab: Kai Johnsson. Publication: Selective chemical crosslinking reveals a Cep57-Cep63-Cep152 centrosomal complex. Lukinavicius G, Lavogina D, Orpinell M, Umezawa K, Reymond L, Garin N, Gonczy P, Johnsson K. Curr Biol. 2013 Feb 4;23(3):265-70. doi: 10.1016/j.cub.2012.12.030. Epub 2013 Jan 17. PubMed 23333316.
Backbone
  Vector backbone: pEBTet
  Backbone size w/o insert (bp): 11265
  Vector type: Mammalian Expression
  Selectable markers: Puromycin
Growth in bacteria
  Bacterial resistance: Ampicillin, 100 μg/mL
  Growth temperature: 37°C
  Growth strain: DH5alpha
  Copy number: High Copy
Gene/Insert
  Gene/Insert name: SNAP-SAS6
  Species: H. sapiens (human), Synthetic
  Insert size (bp): 2859
  Entrez Gene: SASS6 (a.k.a. MCPH14, SAS-6, SAS6)
  Promoter: CMV-TetO2
  Tag / fusion protein: FLAG-tag / His-tag (N terminal on insert)
  Cloning method: Gateway Cloning
  Sequencing primers: 5′ CMV_Fwd; 3′ BGH_Rev
Terms and licenses: Academic/Nonprofit Terms; Industry Terms: Not Available to Industry
How to cite: pEBTet-SNAP-HsSAS6 was a gift from Kai Johnsson (Addgene plasmid # 136789 ; http://n2t.net/addgene:136789 ; RRID:Addgene_136789)
