>Addgene plasmid #136789 | pEBTet-SNAP-HsSAS6 | depositor partial sequence | sequence record 264013 | Insert
ATGGGCGGTAGGCGTGTACGGTGGGAGGTCTATATAAGCAGAGCTCTCCCTATCAGTGATAGAGATCTCC
CTATCAGTGATAGAGATCGTCGACGAGCTCGTTTAGTGAACCGTCAGATCGCCTGGAGACGCCATCCACG
CTGTTTTGACCTCCATAGAAGACACCGGGACCGATCCAGCCTCCGGACTCTAGCGTTTAAACTTAAGCTT
ACCACCATGGATTATAAAGACGATGATGACAAGCACCACCACCACCACCACGACAAGGATTGTGAAATGA
AACGCACCACACTGGACAGCCCTTTGGGGAAGCTGGAGCTGTCTGGTTGTGAGCAGGGTCTGCACGAAAT
AATTTTTCTGGGCAAGGGGACGTCTGCAGCTGATGCCGTGGAGGTCCCAGCCCCCGCTGCGGTTCTCGGA
GGTCCGGAGCCCCTGATGCAGGCTACAGCCTGGCTGAATGCCTATTTCCACCAGCCCGAGGCTATCGAAG
AGTTCCCCGTGCCGGCTCTTCACCATCCCGTTTTCCAGCAAGAGTCGTTCACCAGACAGGTGTTATGGAA
GCTGCTGAAGGTTGTGAAATTCGGAGAAGTGATTTCTTACTCTCACTTAGCAGCCCTGGCAGGCAACCCC
GCAGCCACGGCAGCAGTGAAGACGGCACTGAGTGGCAATCCTGTCCCTATCCTGATCCCGTGCCACAGAG
TGGTCCAGGGGGATTTGGATGTGGGCGGTTACGAGGGTGGACTGGCCGTGAAGGAATGGCTTCTGGCCCA
TGAAGGCCACCGGTTGGGGAAGCCAGGCTTGGGATTCGAACTGGAGGTGCTGTTCCAGGGCCCCGGTACC
GCCATCACAAGTTTGTACAAAAAAGCAGGCTTTATCACCGGTACCATGAGCCAAGTGCTGTTCCACCAAC
TAGTCCCGTTGCAGGTGAAATGCAAAGACTGTGAGGAGAGGAGAGTAAGTATAAGAATGAGCATTGAACT
ACAATCAGTTTCTAATCCAGTTCACAGAAAGGACTTAGTTATTCGTCTGACTGATGACACGGATCCATTT
TTTTTATATAACCTTGTTATATCTGAGGAAGATTTTCAAAGTTTAAAATTCCAGCAAGGTCTTCTGGTAG
ACTTCTTAGCTTTCCCACAAAAATTTATAGATCTCCTTCAGCAATGTACTCAAGAACATGCCAAAGAAAT
TCCAAGGTTTTTGCTACAGTTAGTTTCTCCAGCAGCTATTTTGGATAACTCACCTGCATTTTTAAATGTG
GTAGAGACAAATCCTTTTAAGCATCTTACACACCTCTCACTAAAACTTTTACCTGGAAATGATGTGGAGA
TAAAGAAATTTCTCGCAGGCTGTTTGAAATGTAGCAAGGAAGAAAAATTATCATTGATGCAATCACTAGA
TGATGCTACTAAGCAACTGGACTTTACACGAAAGACATTAGCAGAAAAAAAACAAGAGCTCGATAAGTTA
CGGAATGAATGGGCGTCACATACAGCAGCCTTGACAAACAAGCATTCTCAGGAACTGACAAATGAAAAGG
AAAAAGCCTTGCAGGCACAGGTTCAATATCAACAGCAGCATGAACAACAGAAAAAAGATTTAGAAATCCT
CCATCAACAAAACATCCACCAGCTACAAAACAGACTGTCTGAGTTAGAAGCGGCTAATAAAGACTTAACC
GAAAGAAAATATAAAGGAGACTCCACTATTAGAGAACTTAAAGCAAAACTTTCTGGTGTTGAAGAGGAGC
TACAGCGGACTAAGCAAGAAGTCCTCTCTTTGCGAAGAGAGAATTCTACACTAGATGTTGAATGCCACGA
GAAAGAAAAGCACGTTAATCAGCTACAAACAAAAGTGGCAGTTTTAGAACAGGAAATCAAGGATAAGGAC
CAGCTTGTTTTAAGAACAAAAGAGGCATTTGATACAATCCAGGAACAAAAGGTGGTTTTAGAAGAAAATG
GTGAGAAAAATCAAGTACAACTAGGAAAGCTTGAAGCTACAATAAAATCATTATCTGCAGAACTTCTGAA
GGCAAATGAAATTATCAAGAAGTTACAAGGGGATCTGAAAACTTTAATGGGTAAGTTGAAATTGAAGAAT
ACAGTTACTATTCAGCAAGAAAAACTCTTGGCTGAGAAGGAGGAAAAATTACAAAAGGAACAAAAGGAAT
TACAAGATGTTGGACAGTCTCTTCGAATTAAAGAGCAAGAGGTATGCAAATTACAAGAACAATTAGAAGC
TACAGTTAAAAAACTTGAAGAAAGCAAACAACTTCTAAAAAATAATGAAAAGTTAATCACGTGGTTAAAT
AAAGAACTAAATGAAAATCAGCTAGTGAGAAAGCAAGATGTATTGGGACCTTCTACTACTCCGCCTGCAC
ATTCCAGCAGCAACACAATCAGAAGTGGAATTTCTCCTAACCTGAATGTGGTTGATGGTAGACTGACTTA
CCCAACCTGTGGGATTGGTTATCCTGTCTCCTCTGCATTTGCATTCCAGAATACCTTCCCTCATTCGATA
TCTGCCAAAAATACCAGCCACCCTGGTTCAGGAACAAAGGTTCAGTTTAATTTGCAGTTTACAAAACCAA
ATGCATCACTAGGAGATGTTCAGTCAGGAGCAACTATTAGTATGCCTTGCTCAACTGATAAGGAAAATGG
TGAAAATGTAGGGTTGGAATCCAAATACCTGAAGAAAAGGGAAGATAGCATTCCTTTACGCGGACTCAGC
CAGAACCTATTTAGTAATTCAGACCATCAGAGAGATGGCACTTTAGGAGCATTACATACATCTTCCAAAC
CCACAGCGCTCCCCTCTGCGTCTTCAGCCTATTTCCCTGGGCAGTTACCAAACAGTTAA
